>Addgene plasmid #18020 | pEF/myc/ER FLIPglu-600uDelta13V | depositor full sequence | sequence record 8776 | Author sequence
GTACCGAATTCAAGCTTCGTGAGGCTCCGGTGCCCGTCAGTGGGCAGAGCGCACATCGCCCACAGTCCCC
GAGAAGTTGGGGGGAGGGGTCGGCAATTGAACCGGTGCCTAGAGAAGGTGGCGCGGGGTAAACTGGGAAA
GTGATGTCGTGTACTGGCTCCGCCTTTTTCCCGAGGGTGGGGGAGAACCGTATATAAGTGCAGTAGTCGC
CGTGAACGTTCTTTTTCGCAACGGGTTTGCCGCCAGAACACAGGTAAGTGCCGTGTGTGGTTCCCGCGGG
CCTGGCCTCTTTACGGGTTATGGCCCTTGCGTGCCTTGAATTACTTCCACCTGGCTCCAGTACGTGATTC
TTGATCCCGAGCTGGAGCCAGGGGCGGGCCTTGCGCTTTAGGAGCCCCTTCGCCTCGTGCTTGAGTTGAG
GCCTGGCCTGGGCGCTGGGGCCGCCGCGTGCGAATCTGGTGGCACCTTCGCGCCTGTCTCGCTGCTTTCG
ATAAGTCTCTAGCCATTTAAAATTTTTGATGACCTGCTGCGACGCTTTTTTTCTGGCAAGATAGTCTTGT
AAATGCGGGCCAGGATCTGCACACTGGTATTTCGGTTTTTGGGCCCGCGGCCGGCGACGGGGCCCGTGCG
TCCCAGCGCACATGTTCGGCGAGGCGGGGCCTGCGAGCGCGGCCACCGAGAATCGGACGGGGGTAGTCTC
AAGCTGGCCGGCCTGCTCTGGTGCCTGGCCTCGCGCCGCCGTGTATCGCCCCGCCCTGGGCGGCAAGGCT
GGCCCGGTCGGCACCAGTTGCGTGAGCGGAAAGATGGCCGCTTCCCGGCCCTGCTCCAGGGGGCTCAAAA
TGGAGGACGCGGCGCTCGGGAGAGCGGGCGGGTGAGTCACCCACACAAAGGAAAAGGGCCTTTCCGTCCT
CAGCCGTCGCTTCATGTGACTCCACGGAGTACCGGGCGCCGTCCAGGCACCTCGATTAGTTCTGGAGCTT
TTGGAGTACGTCGTCTTTAGGTTGGGGGGAGGGGTTTTATGCGATGGAGTTTCCCCACACTGAGTGGGTG
GAGACTGAAGTTAGGCCAGCTTGGCACTTGATGTAATTCTCCTTGGAATTTGGCCTTTTTGAGTTTGGAT
CTTGGTTCATTCTCAAGCCTCAGACAGTGGTTCAAAGTTTTTTTCTTCCATTTCAGGTGTCGTGAACACG
TGGCCACCATGGGATGGAGCTGTATCATCCTCTTCTTGGTAGCAACAGCTACAGGTAAGGGGTTAACAGT
AGCAGGCTTGAGGTCTGGACATATATATGGGTGACAATGACATCCACTTTGCCTTTCTCTCCACAGGCGC
GCACTCCCAGGTCCAACTGCAGGTCGACCTCGAGAGCGGCCGCGTGAGCAAGGGCGAGGAGCTGTTCACC
GGGGTGGTGCCCATCCTGGTCGAGCTGGACGGCGACGTAAACGGCCACAAGTTCAGCGTGTCCGGCGAGG
GCGAGGGCGATGCCACCTACGGCAAGCTGACCCTGAAGTTCATCTGCACCACCGGCAAGCTGCCCGTGCC
CTGGCCCACCCTCGTGACCACCCTGACCTGGGGCGTGCAGTGCTTCAGCCGCTACCCCGACCACATGAAG
CAGCACGACTTCTTCAAGTCCGCCATGCCCGAAGGCTACGTCCAGGAGCGCACCATCTTCTTCAAGGACG
ACGGCAACTACAAGACCCGCGCCGAGGTGAAGTTCGAGGGCGACACCCTGGTGAACCGCATCGAGCTGAA
GGGCATCGACTTCAAGGAGGACGGCAACATCCTGGGGCACAAGCTGGAGTACAACTACATCAGCCACAAC
GTCTATATCACCGCCGACAAGCAGAAGAACGGCATCAAGGCCAACTTCAAGATCCGCCACAACATCGAGG
ACGGCAGCGTGCAGCTCGCCGACCACTACCAGCAGAACACCCCCATCGGCGACGGCCCCGTGCTGCTGCC
CGACAACCACTACCTGAGCACCCAGTCCGCCCTGAGCAAAGACCCCAACGAGAAGCGCGATCACATGGTC
CTGCTGGAGTTCGTGACCGCCGCCGGGATCGCTGATACTCGCATTGGTGTAACAATCTATAAGTACGACG
ATAACGCGATGTCTGTAGTGCGCAAGGCTATTGAGCAAGATGCGAAAGCCGCGCCAGATGTTCAGCTGCT
GATGAATGATTCTCAGAATGACCAGTCCAAGCAGAACGATCAGATCGACGTATTGCTGGCGAAAGGGGTG
AAGGCACTGGCAATCAACCTGGTTGACCCGGCAGCTGCGGGTACGGTGATTGAGAAAGCGCGTGGGCAAA
ACGTGCCGGTGGTTTTCTTCAACAAAGAACCGTCTCGTAAGGCGCTGGATAGCTACGACAAAGCCTACTA
CGTTGGCACTGACTCCAAAGAGTCCGGCATTATTCAAGGCGATTTGATTGCTAAACACTGGGCGGCGAAT
CAGGGTTGGGATCTGAACAAAGACGGTCAGATTCAGTTCGTACTGCTGAAAGGTGAACCGGGCCATCCGG
ATGCAGAAGCACGTACCACTTACGTGATTAAAGAATTGAACGATAAAGGCATCAAAACTGAACAGTTACA
GTTAGATACCGCAATGTGGGACACCGCTCAGGCGAAAGATAAGATGGACGCCTGGCTGTCTGGCCCGAAC
GCCAACAAAATCGAAGTGGTTATCGCCAACAACGATGCGATGGCAATGGGCGCGGTTGAAGCGCTGAAAG
CACACAACAAGTCCAGCATTCCGGTGTTTGGCGTCGATGCGCTGCCAGAAGCGCTGGCGCTGGTGAAATC
CGGTGCACTGGCGGGCACCGTACTGAACGATGCTAACAACCAGGCGAAAGCGACCTTTGATCTGGCGAAA
AACCTGGCCGATGGTAAAGGTGCGGCTGATGGCACCAACTGGAAAATCGACAACAAAGTGGTCCGCGTAC
CTTATGTTGGCGTAGATAAAGACAACCTGGCTCTCGAGCTGTTCACCGGGGTGGTGCCCATCCTGGTCGA
GCTGGACGGCGACGTAAACGGCCACAAGTTCAGCGTGTCCGGCGAGGGCGAGGGCGATGCCACCTACGGC
AAGCTGACCCTGAAGCTGATCTGCACCACCGGCAAGCTGCCCGTGCCCTGGCCCACCCTCGTGACCACCC
TGGGCTACGGCCTGCAGTGCTTCGCCCGCTACCCCGACCACATGAAGCAGCACGACTTCTTCAAGTCCGC
CATGCCCGAAGGCTACGTCCAGGAGCGCACCATCTTCTTCAAGGACGACGGCAACTACAAGACCCGCGCC
GAGGTGAAGTTCGAGGGCGACACCCTGGTGAACCGCATCGAGCTGAAGGGCATCGACTTCAAGGAGGACG
GCAACATCCTGGGGCACAAGCTGGAGTACAACTACAACAGCCACAACGTCTATATCACCGCCGACAAGCA
GAAGAACGGCATCAAGGCCAACTTCAAGATCCGCCACAACATCGAGGACGGCGGCGTGCAGCTCGCCGAC
CACTACCAGCAGAACACCCCCATCGGCGACGGCCCCGTGCTGCTGCCCGACAACCACTACCTGAGCTACC
AGTCCGCCCTGAGCAAAGACCCCAACGAGAAGCGCGATCACATGGTCCTGCTGGAGTTCGTGACCGCCGC
CGGGATCACTCTCGGCATGGACGAGCTGTACAAGGCGGCCGCAGAACAAAAACTCATCTCAGAAGAGGAT
CTGAATGGGGCCGCAAGCGAGAAGGACGAGCTGTAGTCTAGAAGCTCGCTGATCAGCCTCGACTGTGCCT
TCTAGTTGCCAGCCATCTGTTGTTTGCCCCTCCCCCGTGCCTTCCTTGACCCTGGAAGGTGCCACTCCCA
CTGTCCTTTCCTAATAAAATGAGGAAATTGCATCGCATTGTCTGAGTAGGTGTCATTCTATTCTGGGGGG
TGGGGTGGGGCAGGACAGCAAGGGGGAGGATTGGGAAGACAATAGCAGGCATGCTGGGGATGGCCCGGGC
TCTATGGCTTCTGAGGCGGAAAGAACCAGCTGGGGCTCTAGGGGGTATCCCC
[124 nt withheld, positions 4043-4166]
C
[32 nt withheld, positions 4168-4199]
CA
[57 nt withheld, positions 4202-4258]
A
[49 nt withheld, positions 4260-4308]
CCTTTGACGTTGGAGTCCACGTTCTTT
[37 nt withheld, positions 4336-4372]
ACCCTATCTCGGTCTATTCTTTTGATTTATAAGGGATTTTGGGGATTTCGGCCTATTGGTTAAAAAATGA
GCTGATTTAACAAAAATTTAACGCGAATTAATTCTGTGGAATGTGTGTCAGTTAGGGTGTGGAAAGTCCC
CAGGCTCCCCAGGCAGGCAGAAGTATGCAAAGCATGCATCTCAATTAGTCAGCAACCAGGTGTGGAAAGT
CCCCAGGCTCCCCAGCAGGCAGAAGTATGCAAAGCATGCATCTCAATTAGTCAGCAACCATAGTCCCGCC
CCTAACTCCGCCCATCCCGCCCCTAACTCCGCCCAGTTCCGCCCATTCTCCGCCCCTAGGCTGACTAATT
TTTTTTATTTATGCAGAGGCCGAGGCCGCCTCTGCCTCTGAGCTATTCCAGAAGTAGTGAGGAGGCTTTT
TTGGAGGCCTAGGCTTTTGCAAAAAGCTCCCGGGAGGTCCACAATGATTGAACAAGATGGATTGCACGCA
GGTTCTCCGGCCGCTTGGGTGGAGAGGCTATTCGGCTATGACTGGGCACAACAGACAATCGGCTGCTCTG
ATGCCGCCGTGTTCCGGCTGTCAGCGCAGGGGCGCCCGGTTCTTTTTGTCAAGACCGACCTGTCCGGTGC
CCTGAATGAACTCCAGGACGAGGCAGCGCGGCTATCGTGGCTGGCCACGACGGGCGTTCCTTGCGCAGCT
GTGCTCGACGTTGTCACTGAAGCGGGAAGGGACTGGCTGCTATTGGGCGAAGTGCCGGGGCAGGATCTCC
TGTCATCTCACCTTGCTCCTGCCGAGAAAGTATCCATCATGGCTGATGCAATGCGGCGGCTGCATACGCT
TGATCCGGCTACCTGCCCATTCGACCACCAAGCGAAACATCGCATCGAGCGAGCACGTACTCGGATGGAA
GCCGGTCTTGTCGATCAGGATGATCTGGACGAAGAGCATCAGGGGCTCGCGCCAGCCGAACTGTTCGCCA
GGCTCAAGGCGCGTATGCCCGACGGCGAGGATCTCGTCGTGACTCATGGCGATGCCTGCTTGCCGAATAT
CATGGTGGAAAATGGCCGCTTTTCTGGATTCATCGACTGTGGCCGGCTGGGTGTGGCGGACCGCTATCAG
GACATAGCGTTGGCTACCCGTGATATTGCTGAAGAGCTTGGCGGCGAATGGGCTGACCGCTTCCTCGTGC
TTTACGGTATCGCCGCTCCCGATTCGCAGCGCATCGCCTTCTATCGCCTTCTTGACGAGTTCTTCTGAGC
GGGACTCTGGGGTTCGAAATGACCGACCAAGCGACGCCCAACCTGCCATCACGAGATTTCGATTCCACCG
CCGCCTTCTATGAAAGGTTGGGCTTCGGAATCGTTTTCCGGGACGCCGGCTGGATGATCCTCCAGCGCGG
GGATCTCATGCTGGAGTTCTTCGCCCACCCCAACTTGTTTATTGCAGCTTATAATGGTTACAAATAAAGC
AATAGCATCACAAATTTCACAAATAAAGCATTTTTTTCACTGCATTCTAGTTGTGGTTTGTCCAAACTCA
TCAATGTATCTTATCATGTCTGTATACCGGATCTTTCCGCTTCCTCGCTCACTGACTCGCTGCGCTCGGT
CGTTCGGCTGCGGCGAGCGGTATCAGCTCACTCAAAGGCGGTAATACGGTTATCCACAGAATCAGGGGAT
AACGCAGGAAAGAACATGTGAGCAAAAGGCCAGCAAAAGGCCAGGAACCGTAAAAAGGCCGCGTTGCTGG
CGTTTTTCCATAGGCTCCGCCCCCCTGACGAGCATCACAAAAATCGACGCTCAAGTCAGAGGTGGCGAAA
CCCGACAGGACTATAAAGATACCAGGCGTTTCCCCCTGGAAGCTCCCTCGTGCGCTCTCCTGTTCCGACC
CTGCCGCTTACCGGATACCTGTCCGCCTTTCTCCCTTCGGGAAGCGTGGCGCTTTCTCAATGCTCACGCT
GTAGGTATCTCAGTTCGGTGTAGGTCGTTCGCTCCAAGCTGGGCTGTGTGCACGAACCCCCCGTTCAGCC
CGACCGCTGCGCCTTATCCGGTAACTATCGTCTTGAGTCCAACCCGGTAAGACACGACTTATCGCCACTG
GCAGCAGCCACTGGTAACAGGATTAGCAGAGCGAGGTATGTAGGCGGTGCTACAGAGTTCTTGAAGTGGT
GGCCTAACTACGGCTACACTAGAAGGACAGTATTTGGTATCTGCGCTCTGCTGAAGCCAGTTACCTTCGG
AAAAAGAGTTGGTAGCTCTTGATCCGGCAAACAAACCACCGCTGGTAGCGGTGGTTTTTTTGTTTGCAAG
CAGCAGATTACGCGCAGAAAAAAAGGATCTCAAGAAGATCCTTTGATCTTTTCTACGGGGTCTGACGCTC
AGTGGAACGAAAACTCACGTTAAGGGATTTTGGTCATGAGATTATCAAAAAGGATCTTCACCTAGATCCT
TTTAAATTAAAAATGAAGTTTTAAATCAATCTAAAGTATATATGAGTAAACTTGGTCTGACAGTTACCAA
TGCTTAATCAGTGAGGCACCTATCTCAGCGATCTGTCTATTTCGTTCATCCATAGTTGCCTGACTCCCCG
TCGTGTAGATAACTACGATACGGGAGGGCTTACCATCTGGCCCCAGTGCTGCAATGATACCGCGAGACCC
ACGCTCACCGGCTCCAGATTTATCAGCAATAAACCAGCCAGCCGGAAGGGCCGAGCGCAGAAGTGGTCCT
GCAACTTTATCCGCCTCCATCCAGTCTATTAATTGTTGCCGGGAAGCTAGAGTAAGTAGTTCGCCAGTTA
ATAGTTTGCGCAACGTTGTTGCCATTGCTACAGGCATCGTGGTGTCACGCTCGTCGTTTGGTATGGCTTC
ATTCAGCTCCGGTTCCCAACGATCAAGGCGAGTTACATGATCCCCCATGTTGTGCAAAAAAGCGGTTAGC
TCCTTCGGTCCTCCGATCGTTGTCAGAAGTAAGTTGGCCGCAGTGTTATCACTCATGGTTATGGCAGCAC
TGCATAATTCTCTTACTGTCATGCCATCCGTAAGATGCTTTTCTGTGACTGGTGAGTACTCAACCAAGTC
ATTCTGAGAATAGTGTATGCGGCGACCGAGTTGCTCTTGCCCGGCGTCAATACGGGATAATACCGCGCCA
CATAGCAGAACTTTAAAAGTGCTCATCATTGGAAAACGTTCTTCGGGGCGAAAACTCTCAAGGATCTTAC
CGCTGTTGAGATCCAGTTCGATGTAACCCACTCGTGCACCCAACTGATCTTCAGCATCTTTTACTTTCAC
CAGCGTTTCTGGGTGAGCAAAAACAGGAAGGCAAAATGCCGCAAAAAAGGGAATAAGGGCGACACGGAAA
TGTTGAATACTCATACTCTTCCTTTTTCAATATTATTGAAGCATTTATCAGGGTTATTGTCTCATGAGCG
GATACATATTTGAATGTATTTAGAAAAATAAACAAATAGGGGTTCCGCGCACATTTCCCCGAAAAGTGCC
ACCTGACGTCAGATCGACGGATCGGGAGATCG
Features (pLannotate 1.2.2; 15 found; start..end, strand, type, name):
     23..1185    +  promoter       EF-1α promoter: strong constitutive promoter for human elongation factor EF-1α
   1199..1337    +  sig_peptide    IgH signal sequence: modified signal sequence from the mouse immunoglobulin heavy chain variable region
   1377..2057    +  CDS            Enhanced Cyan-Emitting GFP: Enhanced Cyan-Emitting GFP is a basic (constitutively fluorescent) cyan fluorescent protein published in 2002, derived from Aequorea victoria.
   2025..2972    +  CDS            mglB: DGAL_ECOLI - Experimental evidence at protein level: Swiss-Prot protein existence level 1. This protein is involved in the active transport of galactose and glucose. It plays a role in the chemotaxis towards the two sugars by interacting with the trg chemoreceptor. From Escherichia coli (strain K12).
   2976..3674    +  CDS            Venus: Venus is a basic (constitutively fluorescent) yellow fluorescent protein published in 2002, derived from Aequorea victoria. It is reported to be a rapidly-maturing weak dimer with moderate acid sensitivity.
   3773..3980    +  polyA_signal   bGH poly(A) signal: bovine growth hormone polyadenylation signal
   4001..4022    +  promoter       SV40 promoter (fragment): SV40 enhancer and early promoter
   4043..4471    +  rep_origin     f1 ori (sequence partly withheld): f1 bacteriophage origin of replication; arrow indicates direction of (+) strand synthesis
   4485..4815    +  promoter       SV40 promoter: SV40 enhancer and early promoter
   4836..5627    +  CDS            neo: KKA2_KLEPN - Also known as kan, nptII. Experimental evidence at protein level: Swiss-Prot protein existence level 1. Resistance to kanamycin, neomycin, paromomycin, ribostamycin, butirosin and gentamicin B. From Klebsiella pneumoniae.
   5651..5809    +  CDS            ble (fragment): BLE_KLEPN - Experimental evidence at protein level: Swiss-Prot protein existence level 1. Binding protein with a strong affinity to the bleomycin family of antibiotics. Binds to CL990; an antimitotic-antibiotic compound. From Klebsiella pneumoniae.
   5804..5925    +  polyA_signal   SV40 poly(A) signal: SV40 polyadenylation signal
   6127..6715    -  rep_origin     ori: high-copy-number ColE1/pMB1/pBR322/pUC origin of replication
   6886..7746    -  CDS            AmpR: β-lactamase; bla; confers resistance to ampicillin, carbenicillin, and related antibiotics
   7747..7851    -  promoter       AmpR promoter: bla
