[The description below was written by a language model from this plasmid's Addgene catalogue record and pLannotate feature annotations shown in this document.]
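Description:
pEF/myc/ER FLIPglu-600uDelta13V is a mammalian expression plasmid built on the commercial pEF/myc/ER backbone. It encodes a genetically encoded FRET sensor for glucose that is directed into the secretory pathway. In bacteria it is maintained at high copy through a ColE1/pUC-type origin and selected with ampicillin via the β-lactamase gene. An f1 origin is also present. For mammalian cells, an SV40 early promoter drives the neomycin phosphotransferase gene, followed by an SV40 polyadenylation signal, which allows G418 selection of stable transfectants. A short ble fragment annotated after neo appears to be a backbone remnant rather than a functional marker.

The expression cassette uses the strong constitutive human EF-1α promoter and ends in the bovine growth hormone poly(A) signal. Downstream of the promoter, a modified mouse immunoglobulin heavy-chain signal sequence precedes the sensor open reading frame. In this frame the E. coli periplasmic glucose/galactose-binding protein MglB is sandwiched between ECFP at the N terminus and Venus at the C terminus. Sugar binding changes the conformation of MglB, which alters energy transfer between the cyan donor and the yellow acceptor and gives a ratiometric optical readout. The binding protein carries an F16A substitution. The name suggests an affinity in the 600 µM range and a "Delta13" deletion variant, although the record does not define these terms. The backbone name implies a myc epitope and an ER retention signal downstream of the insert, but neither is annotated in the feature table.

The associated publication concerns the activity of plasma membrane transporters during ER transit, so the construct is suited to imaging glucose levels in the ER lumen of living mammalian cells.
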