Addgene plasmid #18020: pEF/myc/ER FLIPglu-600uDelta13V
Depositing lab: Wolf Frommer. Depositing organization: Carnegie Institution for Science. Publication: Facilitative plasma membrane transporters function during ER transit. Takanaga H, Frommer WB. FASEB J. 2010 Aug . 24(8):2849-58. 10.1096/fj.09-146472 PubMed 20354141.
Backbone
  Vector backbone: pEF/myc/ER
  Backbone manufacturer: Invitrogen
  Backbone size w/o insert (bp): 5603
  Vector type: Mammalian Expression
  Selectable markers: Neomycin (select with G418)
Growth in bacteria
  Bacterial resistance: Ampicillin, 100 μg/mL
  Growth temperature: 37°C
  Growth strain: DH5alpha
  Copy number: High Copy
Gene/Insert
  Gene/Insert name: FLIPglu F16A Delta13 (alt names: ECFP-mglB-Venus; Periplasmic glucose binding)
  Species: E. coli
  Insert size (bp): 2400
  Mutation: F16A in binding protein
  Tag / fusion protein: ECFP (N terminal on insert); Venus (C terminal on insert)
  Cloning method: Restriction Enzyme; 5′ cloning site NcoI (not destroyed); 3′ cloning site XbaI (not destroyed)
  Sequencing primers: 5′ unknown
Terms and licenses: Academic/Nonprofit Terms; Industry Terms: Not Available to Industry
How to cite: pEF/myc/ER FLIPglu-600uDelta13V was a gift from Wolf Frommer (Addgene plasmid # 18020 ; http://n2t.net/addgene:18020 ; RRID:Addgene_18020)
