>Addgene plasmid #18020 | pEF/myc/ER FLIPglu-600uDelta13V | addgene partial sequence | sequence record 23959 | FLIPglu 5'-ggcgtccatcttatctttcg-3'
GCCATGCGGTACTACTGTAACTGTTCAGTTTTGATGCCTTTATCGTTCAATTCTTTAATCACGTAAGTGG
TACGTGCTTCTGCATCCGGATGGCCCGGTTCACCTTTCAGCAGTACGAACTGAATCTGACCGTCTTTGTT
CAGATCCCAACCCTGATTCGCCGCCCAGTGTTTAGCAATCAAATCGCCTTGAATAATGCCGGACTCTTTG
GAGTCAGTGCCAACGTAGTAGGCTTTGTCGTAGCTATCCAGCGCCTTACGAGACGGTTCTTTGTTGAAGA
AAACCACCGGCACGTTTTGCCCACGCGCTTTCTCAATCACCGTACCCGCAGCTGCCGGGTCAACCAGGTT
GATTGCCAGTGCCTTCACCCCTTTCGCCAGCAATACGTCGATCTGATCGTTCTGCTTGGACTGGTCATTC
TGAGAATCATTCATCAGCAGCTGAACATCTGGCGCGGCTTTCGCATCTTGCTCAATAGCCTTGCGCACTA
CAGACATCGCGTTATCGTCGTACTTATAGATTGTTACACCAATGCGAGTATCAGCGATCCCGGCGGCGGT
CACGAACTCCAGCAGGACCATGTGATCGCGCTTCTCGTTGGGGTCTTTGCTCAGGGCGGACTGGGTGCTC
AGGTAGTGGTTGTCGGGCAGCAGCACGGGGCCGTCGCCGATGGGGGTGTTCTGCTGGTAGTGGTCGGCGA
GCTGCACGCTGCCGTCCTCGATGTTGTGGCGGATCTTGAAG
